>Addgene plasmid #72008 | Sdk1-AP-His | depositor full sequence | sequence record 135630 | Sdk1-AP-His sequence 12452 bps
GTCGAGGTCTCGACGGTATCGATTGACATTGATTATTGACTAGCTAGTTATTAATAGTAATCAATTACGG
GGTCATTAGTTCATAGCCCATATATGGAGTTCCGCGTTACATAACTTACGGTAAATGGCCCGCCTGGCTG
ACCGCCCAACGACCCCCGCCCATTGACGTCAATAATGACGTATGTTCCCATAGTAACGCCAATAGGGACT
TTCCATTGACGTCAATGGGTGGAGTATTTACGGTAAACTGCCCACTTGGCAGTACATCAAGTGTATCATA
TGCCAAGTCCGCCCCCTATTGACGTCAATGACGGTAAATGGCCCGCCTGGCATTATGCCCAGTACATGAC
CTTACGGGACTTTCCTACTTGGCAGTACATCTACGTATTAGTCATCGCTATTACCATGGTGATGCGGTTT
TGGCAGTACACCAATGGGCGTGGATAGCGGTTTGACTCACGGGGATTTCCAAGTCTCCACCCCATTGACG
TCAATGGGAGTTTGTTTTGGCACCAAAATCAACGGGACTTTCCAAAATGTCGTAATAACCCCGCCCCGTT
GACGCAAATGGGCGGTAGGCGTGTACGGTGGGAGGTCTATATAAGCAGAGCTCGTTTAGTGAACCGTCAG
ATCGCCTGGAGACGCCATCCACGCTGTTTTGACCTCCATAGAAGACACCGGGACCGATCCAGCCTCCGCG
GCCGGGAACGGTGCATTGGAACGCGGATTCCCCGTGCCAAGAGTGACGTAAGTACCGCCTATAGACTCTA
TAGGCACACCCCTTTGGCTCTTATGCATGCTATACTGTTTTTGGCTTGGGGCCTATACACCCCCGCTTCC
ATATGCTATAGGTGATGGTATAGCTTAGCCTATAGGTGTGGGTTATTGACCATTATTGACCACTCCCCTA
TTGGTGACGATACTTTCCATTACTAATCCATAACATGGCTCTTTGCCACAACTATCTCTATTGGCTATAT
GCCAATACTCTGTCCTTCAGAGACTGACACGGACTCTGTATTTTTACAGGATGGGGTCCCATTTATTATT
TACAAATTCACATATACAACAACGCCGTCCCCCGTGCCCGCAGTTTTTATTAAACATAGCGTGGGATCTC
CACGCGAATCTCGGGTACGTGTTCCGGACATGGGCTCTTCTCCGGTAGCGGCGGAGCTTCCACATCCGAG
CCCTGGTCCCATGCCTCCAGCGGCTCATGGTCGCTCGGCAGCTCCTTGCTCCTAACAGTGGAGGCCAGAC
TTAGGCACAGCACAATGCCCACCACCACCAGTGTGCCGCACAAGGCCGTGGCGGTAGGGTATGTGTCTGA
AAATGAGCTCGGAGATTGGGCTCGCACCGCTGACGCAGATGGAAGACTTAAGGCAGCGGCAGAAGAAGAT
GCAGGCAGCTGAGTTGTTGTATTCTGATAAGAGTCAGAGGTAACTCCCGTTGCGGTGCTGTTAACGGTGG
AGGGCAGTGTAGTCTGAGCAGTACTCGTTGCTGCCGCGCGCGCCACCAGACATAATAGCTGACAGACTAA
CAGACTGTTCCTTTCCATGGGTCTTTTCTGCAGAAGCTTGAATTCGCCACCATGCCCCTGCTGCTGCTGC
TGCCCCTGCTGTGGGCCGGCGCGGCCGCTGGACCTGGAAGGCCTAGGAGGAGCAGGACCGGTCACCACTG
CGACCCCGAGTGCCCAGGGCTGCGCGCAGCGCCCAGGACCCCCGGGCCGGGCGCGGGCCGGCGGGCGGCA
AAGTTGAGGCCGGGCCGCGGGTGGTGGGCGCTGCTGTTGCTCCAGCTGCACTTGCTGCGGGCGCTGGCGC
AAGATGACGTTGCACCGTATTTCAAAACGGAGCCGGGCCTGCCACAGATCCACCTGGAAGGGAACCGCCT
GGTGCTCACCTGCCTGGCTGAAGGGAGCTGGCCTCTGGAATTCAAGTGGATACGGAACGACAGTGAGCTT
ACCACCTACAGCAGCGAATATAAGTATATCATCCCCTCTTTGCAGAAGCTGGACGCCGGGTTTTACCGCT
GCGTGGTGCGGAACAGGATGGGAGCTCTCTTGCAGAGAAAATCAGAAATTCAAGTAGCATATATGGGGAA
CTTCATGGATACAGACCAGAGGAAAACAGTTTCTCAAGGGCATGCGGCACTTCTCAACTTACTGCCTATC
GTCAGCTGCCCCCAACCTCAAGTGACGTGGTTTAGAGAAGGACACAAGATTATTCCCAGCAGCAGAATAG
CCATCACATTGGAGAATCAGCTGGTGATCCTTGCTACAACAGCGAGTGATGCTGGGGCTTACTACGTGCA
GGCTGTGAATGAGAAGAACGGAGAGAACAAGACAAGCCCGTTCATCCACCTGAGCGTAGCACGAGATACT
GGTACCCACGAGGCCATGGCCCCAATCATCGTGGTTGCCCCAGGCAACAGAAGTGTGGTAGCAGGGTCCA
GTGAGACCACCTTGGAGTGCATAGCCAATGCCAGGCCCGTGGAGGAGCTGAGTGTGCACTGGAAGAGAAA
CGGAGTTCGACTCACAAGTGGACTACACAGCTACGGGAGGCGCCTTACCATCACCAATCCGACATCAGCA
GACACCGGGATGTACGTGTGCGAGGCGACACTCCGGGGGAGCACATTTGAGCCAGCCAGGGCCAGAGCCT
TCCTTTCCATCATAGAGCCACCATATTTCACTGCTGAGCCAGAGAGTCGGATTTTAGGGGAAGTGGAAGA
AACTATGGACATCCCATGTCGAGCCATGGGGGTTCCTCTTCCCACTCTCCAGTGGTACAAAGATGCTGTT
CCCCTCAGCAAACTCCAGAACCCTAGGTATAAAGTTCTCCCCAGCGGAGGCCTCCACATTCAGAAGTTGA
GTCCAGAAGACTCTGGAATCTTCCAGTGCTTTGCCAGTAACGAAGGAGGAGAGGTCCAGACTCACACCTA
CCTGGATGTGACCAATATTGCTCCTGCCTTCACCCAGCGTCCAGTGGACACCACGGTTACTGACGGGATG
ACGGCTGTCCTGAGGTGTGAGGTGTCCGGAGCTCCCAAACCCGCCATCACATGGAAGAGAGGGAACCACA
TTCTGGCCAGTGGCTCTGTCCGGATTCCTAGGTTCATGCTGCTGGAATCTGGGGGGCTGAGAATAGCCCC
CGTCTTCATCCAGGATGCTGGCAACTACACCTGCTATGCAGCCAACACGGAGGCTTCTGTGAACGCCTCC
GCCATGCTCACCGTGTGGAATCGAACGTCCATCGTTCACCCTCCAGAAGACCGCGTGGTGATTAAGGGGA
CGACGGCCACCCTGTGCTGCGGAGCTACCCACGACCCTCGGACCTCTCTCCGCTACGTTTGGAAAAAGGA
CAACGTGGTCATCACAGCGTCTAGCAGCTCCAGAATTGTGGTGGAAAAGGATGGGTCGCTTGTCATTAGC
CAGACGTGGTCAGGGGACATTGGTGACTACACCTGTGAAATCATATCCGAGGGAGGGAGTGACTCCCGGA
CGGCACGGCTGGAAGTGATTGAGCTGCCTCACCCACCTCAAAACCTGCTGGCCAGCTTGAGTCCAGCACG
CAGCCACTCGGTGACACTATCTTGGGTTCGGCCCTTTGATGGAAACAGCCCGGTCCTTTACTACATTGTG
CAAGTATCTGAAAACAACTCTCCATGGAAAGTGCATTTGTCAAATGTTGGCCCGGAGATGACAGGCGTCA
CTGTGAGTGGCTTGACTCCAGCCCGGACCTATCAGTTCAGGGTGTGCGCTGTGAATCAAGTGGGCAAGGG
CCAGTACAGCACAGAGACAAGCAGATTGATGTTACCCGAAGAACCACCGAGTGCTCCCCCAAAAAACATT
GTGGCCAGTGGGAGAACCAACCAGTCCATCATGGTACAGTGGCAGCCACCACCCGAAACAGAGCACAATG
GGGTGCTTCGGGGCTACATCCTCAGGTACCGCCTGGCTGGCCTGCCTGGGGAACACCAGCAGAGGAACAT
CAGCAGCCCAGAGGTGAACTACTGCCTGGTCACCGACCTCATCATCTGGACCCAGTATGAGATCCAGGTG
GCTGCCTACAACGGGGCAGGCCTGGGTGTCTTCAGCAGGGCAGTGACCGAGTACACCTTACAAGGAGTGC
CCACTGCACCTCCCCAGAACGTGCAGGCAGAGGCTGTGAATTCCACCACTGTGCACTTCCTGTGGAACCC
GCCACCCCAGCAGTTCATCAACGGCATCAACCAGGGATACAAGCTCCTAGCATGGCCGGCAGATGCTCCT
GAGACTGTCACTGTAGTCACTATTGCTCCTGACTTCCATGGAATCCATCATGGGTACATAACAAACTTGA
AGAAGTTCACTGCCTACTTCACATCCGTCCTGTGTTTTACCACCCCGGGGGATGGGCCTCCAAGTTCACC
TCAGCTCGTGTGGACCCATGAGGACAAGCCGGGAGCTGTGGGGCACCTGAGCTTCACGGAGATTTTGGAC
ACCTCTCTCAAGGTCAGCTGGCAGGAGCCCCTGGAGAGAAACGGCATCATTATGGGCTATCAGATTTCCT
GGGAGGTGTATGGGAGGAATGACTCTCGACTCACGCACACCCTCAACAGCACGATGCACGAGTATAAGAT
CCAAGGACTGTCATCACTCACCACCTATACCATCGATGTGGCTGCCTTGACCGCCGCAGGCGTGGGCGTG
ACCACATCATCCACCATCTCTTCAGGTGTACCCCCAGATCTTCCTGGCGCTCCATCCAATCTGGTCATTT
CCAACATCAGCCCTCGCTCAGCCACACTCCAGTTCCGACCTGGCTATGATGGGAAGACGGCCATCTGCAG
GTGGATTGTGGAGGGGCAGGTTGGTGCCATCGGGGACGAGGAGGAGTGGGTTACCCTCTATGAGGAGGAG
AATGAGCCCGATGCCCAGATGTTGGAGATACCAAACCTCACACCCTACACACACTACAGGTTTCGAATGA
GGCAAGTGAACATCGTGGGTCCCAGCCCCTTCAGCCAGTCATCCAGGGTCATCCAGACCCTACAGGCCCC
ACCTGATGTGGCTCCAACCAGCCTCACTGTCCGAACAGCCAGTGAGACCAGCCTGAGGCTACGCTGGGTG
CCTCTGCCTGATTCCCAGTACAATGGGAACCCTGAGTCTGTGGGCTACAGGGTGAAGTATTGGCGTTCTG
ACCAACCATCGTCAGCTCTGGCCCAAGTTGTCAGTGACCGTCTGGAGAGGGAGCTGACCATCGAGGAACT
GGAGGAGTGGACAGAGTACGAGTTGCGGATGCAGGCCTTCAACGCCATTGGGGCTGGGCCCTGGAGTGAG
CTGGTGCGGGGCCGCACGCGGGAGTCAGTTCCTTCAGCAGCTCCTGAAAATGTGTCTGCAGAGGCTGTCA
GCTCCACCCAGATCCTACTGACTTGGGCTTCAGTTCCTGAGCAGGACCAGAATGGGCTCATCCTAGGCTA
CAAGGTTCTATACTGTGCCAAAGACCTGGACCCAGAGCCCAGAAGCCACGTGGTACGAGGGAACCACACG
CAGTCTGCGCTGCTGGCTGGCCTGCGAAAGTTCGTGGTCTATGAGCTCCAAGTGCTGGCGTTCACACGGA
TCGGGAATGGGGTCCCCAGCTCACCTCTCATCCTGGAGCGCACCAAAGATGACACCCCAGGTCCCCCCGT
GCGGCTGGTGTTCCCCGAAGTAAGACTTACTGCAGTGCGGATTGTGTGGCAGCCCCCAGAGGAGCCCAAT
GGTGTGATTCTGGGGTACCAGATCGCCTACCGCCTGGCCAGCGGTAGTCCTCACACCTTCACCACTGTTG
AGGTGGGTGCCACGGTGCGGCAATTCACAGCCACAGAGCTGGCCCCGGAGTCTGCCTACATCTTCAGACT
GTCTGCTAAGACGAGACAGGGTTGGGGTGAGCCCCTGGAGGCCACAGTTATCACTACTGAGAAGAGAGAG
AGGCCAGCGCCCCCCAGAGAGCTCCTGGTACCCCAGGCTGAAGTGACAGCTCGTAGCCTCAGGCTCCAGT
GGGTCCCTGGCAGTGATGGGGCCTCTCCGATCCGGTACTTCACGGTGCAGGTGCGAGAGCTGCCAGGTGG
AGAGTGGCAGACCTACTCCTCATCTATCAGTCATGAGGCCACAGCCTGTGCTGTTGAGAGGCTGAGGCCT
TTCACCTCCTACAAGCTGCGCCTGAAGGCCACCAATGACATTGGGGACAGTGACTTCAGTGCAGAAACAG
AGGCTGTGACCACTTTGCAAGATGTTCCAGGAGAGCCACCAGGGTCTGTCTCAGCCACACCGCACACCAC
GTCCTCCGTTCTGATCCAGTGGCAGCCTCCCCGGGATGAGAGCCTGAACGGTCTTCTGCAAGGCTACAGG
ATCTACTACCGTGAGCTGGAGTCTGAGACAGGCATGAGCCCTGAGCCCAAGACACTCAAGAGCCCCTCTG
CCTTACGTGCTGAACTCACCGCTCAAAGCAGCTTCAAGACCGTGAACAGCAGCTCCTCGTTAACCACCTA
TGAATTAACACATCTGAAGAAGTACCGGCGCTATGAAGTCATCATGACTGCTTATAACATCATTGGTGAG
AGCCCAGCCAGTGTACCAGTGGAAGTCTTCGTTGGTGAGGCTGCCCCAGCGATGGCCCCACAGAATGTCC
AGGTGACCCCACTCACGGCCAGCCAGCTGGAGGTCACATGGGACCCACCGCCCCCAGAGAGCCAGAATGG
GAACATCCAGGGTTATAAGGTTTACTACTGGGAGGCAGACAGTCGCAATGAGACAGAGAAAATGAAGGTC
CTCTTCCTCCCCGAGCCTGTGGTGAAGATCAAGGATCTCACCAGCCACACAAAGTACCTGATCAGCATCT
CAGCCTTCAATGCTGCTGGTGATGGGCCCAAGAGTGACCCGTGCCAAGGACGCACACATCAGGCGGCTCC
AGGGCCCCCCAGCTTCTTGGCATTCTCAGAAATAACTTCTACCACACTCAACGTATCCTGGGGAGAGCCA
TCAGCTGCCAACGGCATCCTACAGGGCTATCGAGTGGTGTATGAGCCCTTAGCACCAGTGCAAGGCGTGA
GCAAGGTGGTGACCGTGGACGTGAAAGGCAACTGGCAACGTTGGCTGAAGGTGCGGGACCTCACCAAGGG
AGTGACCTACTTCTTCCGTGTCCAGGCGCGGACCATCGCCTACGGGCCGGAGCTCCAAGCCAATGTCACT
GCAGGGCCAGCCGAGGGGTCCCCAGGCTCACCAAGAAATGTCCTTGTCACCAAATCTGCCTCTGAGCTGA
CCCTTCAGTGGACAGAGGGAAATGCTGGTACCACACCCACTACAGGCTACGTCATAGAAGCCAGGCCATC
AGATGAAGGCTTATGGGACATGTTTGCAAAGGACATTCCCAGGAGTGCTACATCATACACTGTGGACCTG
GATAAGTTGCGGCAAGGGGTGACCTACGAGTTCCGGGTGGTGGCTGTGAACAAGGCAGGCTTTGGGGAGC
CCAGCCGCCCTTCCATTGCAGTGTCAGCACAAGCTGAAGCCCCGTTCTACGAGGAGACTAGTGGATCTTC
CGGAATCATCCTAGTTGAGGAGGAGAACCCGGACTTCTGGAACCGCGAGGCAGCCGAGGCCCTGGGTGCC
GCCAAGAAGCTGCAGCCTGCACAGACAGCCGCCAAGAACCTCATCATCTTCCTGGGCGATGGGATGGGGG
TGTCTACGGTGACAGCTGCCAGGATCCTAAAAGGGCAGAAGAAGGACAAACTGGGGCCTGAGATACCCCT
GGCCATGGACCGCTTCCCATATGTGGCTCTGTCCAAGACATACAATGTAGACAAACATGTGCCAGACAGT
GGAGCCACAGCCACGGCCTACCTGTGCGGGGTCAAGGGCAACTTCCAGACCATTGGCTTGAGTGCAGCCG
CCCGCTTTAACCAGTGCAACACGACACGCGGCAACGAGGTCATCTCCGTGATGAATCGGGCCAAGAAAGC
AGGGAAGTCAGTGGGAGTGGTAACCACCACACGAGTGCAGCACGCCTCGCCAGCCGGCACCTACGCCCAC
ACGGTGAACCGCAACTGGTACTCGGACGCCGACGTGCCTGCCTCGGCCCGCCAGGAGGGGTGCCAGGACA
TCGCTACGCAGCTCATCTCCAACATGGACATTGACGTGATCCTAGGTGGGGGCCGAAAGTACATGTTTCG
CATGGGAACCCCAGACCCTGAGTACCCAGATGACTACAGCCAAGGTGGGACCAGGCTGGACGGGAAGAAT
CTGGTGCAGGAATGGCTGGCGAAGCGCCAGGGTGCCCGGTACGTGTGGAACCGCACTGAGCTCATGCAGG
CTTCCCTGGACCCGTCTGTGACCCATCTCATGGGTCTCTTTGAGCCTGGAGACATGAAATACGAGATCCA
CCGAGACTCCACACTGGACCCCTCCCTGATGGAGATGACAGAGGCTGCCCTGCGCCTGCTGAGCAGGAAC
CCCCGCGGCTTCTTCCTCTTCGTGGAGGGTGGTCGCATCGACCATGGTCATCATGAAAGCAGGGCTTACC
GGGCACTGACTGAGACGATCATGTTCGACGACGCCATTGAGAGGGCGGGCCAGCTCACCAGCGAGGAGGA
CACGCTGAGCCTCGTCACTGCCGACCACTCCCACGTCTTCTCCTTCGGAGGCTACCCCCTGCGAGGGAGC
TCCATCTTCGGGCTGGCCCCTGGCAAGGCCCGGGACAGGAAGGCCTACACGGTCCTCCTATACGGAAACG
GTCCAGGCTATGTGCTCAAGGACGGCGCCCGGCCGGATGTTACCGAGAGCGAGAGCGGGAGCCCCGAGTA
TCGGCAGCAGTCAGCAGTGCCCCTGGACGAAGAGACCCACGCAGGCGAGGACGTGGCGGTGTTCGCGCGC
GGCCCGCAGGCGCACCTGGTTCACGGCGTGCAGGAGCAGACCTTCATAGCGCACGTCATGGCCTTCGCCG
CCTGCCTGGAGCCCTACACCGCCTGCGACCTGGCGCCCCCCGCCGGCACCACCGACGCCGCGCACCCGGG
TCATCATCACCATCACCATTAATCTAGAGATCTTATTAAAGCAGAACTTGTTTATTGCAGCTTATAATGG
TTACAAATAAAGCAATAGCATCACAAATTTCACAAATAAAGCATTTTTTTCACTGCATTCTAGTTGTGGT
TTGTCCAAACTCATCAATGTATCTTATCATGTCTGGTCGACTCTAGCTAGACTCTTCCGCTTCCTCGCTC
ACTGACTCGCTGCGCTCGGTCGTTCGGCTGCGGCGAGCGGTATCAGCTCACTCAAAGGCGGTAATACGGT
TATCCACAGAATCAGGGGATAACGCAGGAAAGAACATGTGAGCAAAAGGCCAGCAAAAGGCCAGGAACCG
TAAAAAGGCCGCGTTGCTGGCGTTTTTCCATAGGCTCCGCCCCCCTGACGAGCATCACAAAAATCGACGC
TCAAGTCAGAGGTGGCGAAACCCGACAGGACTATAAAGATACCAGGCGTTTCCCCCTGGAAGCTCCCTCG
TGCGCTCTCCTGTTCCGACCCTGCCGCTTACCGGATACCTGTCCGCCTTTCTCCCTTCGGGAAGCGTGGC
GCTTTCTCATAGCTCACGCTGTAGGTATCTCAGTTCGGTGTAGGTCGTTCGCTCCAAGCTGGGCTGTGTG
CACGAACCCCCCGTTCAGCCCGACCGCTGCGCCTTATCCGGTAACTATCGTCTTGAGTCCAACCCGGTAA
GACACGACTTATCGCCACTGGCAGCAGCCACTGGTAACAGGATTAGCAGAGCGAGGTATGTAGGCGGTGC
TACAGAGTTCTTGAAGTGGTGGCCTAACTACGGCTACACTAGAAGAACAGTATTTGGTATCTGCGCTCTG
CTGAAGCCAGTTACCTTCGGAAAAAGAGTTGGTAGCTCTTGATCCGGCAAACAAACCACCGCTGGTAGCG
GTGGTTTTTTTGTTTGCAAGCAGCAGATTACGCGCAGAAAAAAAGGATCTCAAGAAGATCCTTTGATCTT
TTCTACGGGGTCTGACGCTCAGTGGAACGAAAACTCACGTTAAGGGATTTTGGTCATGAGATTATCAAAA
AGGATCTTCACCTAGATCCTTTTAAATTAAAAATGAAGTTTTAAATCAATCTAAAGTATATATGAGTAAA
CTTGGTCTGACAGTTACCAATGCTTAATCAGTGAGGCACCTATCTCAGCGATCTGTCTATTTCGTTCATC
CATAGTTGCCTGACTCCCCGTCGTGTAGATAACTACGATACGGGAGGGCTTACCATCTGGCCCCAGTGCT
GCAATGATACCGCGAGACCCACGCTCACCGGCTCCAGATTTATCAGCAATAAACCAGCCAGCCGGAAGGG
CCGAGCGCAGAAGTGGTCCTGCAACTTTATCCGCCTCCATCCAGTCTATTAATTGTTGCCGGGAAGCTAG
AGTAAGTAGTTCGCCAGTTAATAGTTTGCGCAACGTTGTTGCCATTGCTACAGGCATCGTGGTGTCACGC
TCGTCGTTTGGTATGGCTTCATTCAGCTCCGGTTCCCAACGATCAAGGCGAGTTACATGATCCCCCATGT
TGTGCAAAAAAGCGGTTAGCTCCTTCGGTCCTCCGATCGTTGTCAGAAGTAAGTTGGCCGCAGTGTTATC
ACTCATGGTTATGGCAGCACTGCATAATTCTCTTACTGTCATGCCATCCGTAAGATGCTTTTCTGTGACT
GGTGAGTACTCAACCAAGTCATTCTGAGAATAGTGTATGCGGCGACCGAGTTGCTCTTGCCCGGCGTCAA
TACGGGATAATACCGCGCCACATAGCAGAACTTTAAAAGTGCTCATCATTGGAAAACGTTCTTCGGGGCG
AAAACTCTCAAGGATCTTACCGCTGTTGAGATCCAGTTCGATGTAACCCACTCGTGCACCCAACTGATCT
TCAGCATCTTTTACTTTCACCAGCGTTTCTGGGTGAGCAAAAACAGGAAGGCAAAATGCCGCAAAAAAGG
GAATAAGGGCGACACGGAAATGTTGAATACTCATACTCTTCCTTTTTCAATATTATTGAAGCATTTATCA
GGGTTATTGTCTCATGAGCGGATACATATTTGAATGTATTTAGAAAAATAAACAAATAGGGGTTCCGCGC
ACATTTCCCCGAAAAGTGCCACCTGACGTCTAAGAAACCATTATTATCATGACATTAACCTATAAAAATA
GGCGTATCACGAGGCCCTTTCGTCTCGCGCGTTTCGGTGATGACGGTGAAAACCTCTGACACATGCAGCT
CCCGGAGGAATGTGTGTCAGTTAGGGTGTGGAAAGTCCCCAGGCTCCCCAGGCAGGCAGAAGTATGCAAA
GCATGCATCTCAATTAGTCAGCAACCAGGTGTGGAAAGTCCCCAGGCTCCCCAGCAGGCAGAAGTATGCA
AAGCATGCATCTCAATTAGTCAGCAACCATAGTCCCGCCCCTAACTCCGCCCATCCCGCCCCTAACTCCG
CCCAGTTCCGCCCATTCTCCGCCCCATGGCTGACTAATTTTTTTTATTTATGCAGAGGCCGAGGCCGCCT
CTGCCTCTGAGCTATTCCAGAAGTAGTGAGGAGGCTTTTTTGGAGGCCTAGGCTTTTGCAAAAAGCTCCC
GGGAGCTTGTATATCCATTTTCGTCCCGGAGACGGTCACAGCTTGTCTGTAAGCGGATGCCGGGAGCAGA
CAAGCCCGTCAGGGCGCGTCAGCGGGTGTTGGCGGGTGTCGGGGCTGGCTTAACTATGCGGCATCAGAGC
AGATTGTACTGAGAGTGCACCATATGCGGTGTGAAATACCGCACAGATGCGTAAGGAGAAAATACCGCAT
CAGGAAATTGTAAGCGTTAATATTTTGTTAAAATTCGCGTTAAATTTTTGTTAAATCAGCTCATTTTTTA
ACCAATAGGCCGAAATCGGCAAAATCCCTTATAAATCAAAAGAATAGACCGAGATAGGGT
[37 nt withheld, positions 11961-11997]
AAAGAACGTGGACTCCAACGTCAAAGG
[49 nt withheld, positions 12025-12073]
T
[91 nt withheld, positions 12075-12165]
G
[124 nt withheld, positions 12167-12290]
CCATTCGCCATTCAGGCTGCGCAACTGTTGGGAAGGGCGATCGGTGCGGGCCTCTTCGCTATTACGCCAG
CTGGCGAAAGGGGGATGTGCTGCAAGGCGATTAAGTTGGGTAACGCCAGGGTTTTCCCAGTCACGACGTT
GTAAAACGACGGCCAGTGAATT
Features (pLannotate 1.2.2; 14 found; start..end, strand, type, name):
     25..408     +  enhancer       CMV enhancer: human cytomegalovirus immediate early enhancer
    410..609     +  promoter       CMV promoter: human cytomegalovirus (CMV) immediate early promoter
    748..1573    +  intron         CMV intron A: human cytomegalovirus intron A (Chapman et al., 1991)
   1637..7546    +  CDS            Sdk1 (fragment): SDK1_MOUSE - Experimental evidence at protein level: Swiss-Prot protein existence level 1. Adhesion molecule that promotes lamina-specific synaptic connections in the retina. Expressed in specific subsets of interneurons and retinal ganglion cells (RGCs) and promotes synaptic connectivity via homophilic interactions. From Mus musculus (Mouse).
   7565..9016    +  CDS            SEAP: secreted alkaline phosphatase from human placenta The natural enzyme has a C-terminal transmembrane sequence that is replaced by a GPI anchor.
   9075..9196    +  polyA_signal   SV40 poly(A) signal: SV40 polyadenylation signal
   9405..9993    -  rep_origin     ori: high-copy-number ColE1/pMB1/pBR322/pUC origin of replication
  10164..11024   -  CDS            AmpR: β-lactamase; bla; confers resistance to ampicillin, carbenicillin, and related antibiotics
  11025..11129   -  promoter       AmpR promoter: bla
  11224..11259   +  CDS            rop (fragment): Rop protein, which maintains plasmids at low copy number; rop
  11282..11612   +  promoter       SV40 promoter: SV40 enhancer and early promoter
  11735..11834   +  misc_feature   bom (fragment): basis of mobility region from pBR322
  11862..12290   -  rep_origin     f1 ori (sequence partly withheld): f1 bacteriophage origin of replication; arrow indicates direction of (+) strand synthesis
  12294..12451   -  CDS            lacZα (fragment): LacZα fragment of β-galactosidase; lacZ fragment
