[The description below was written by a language model from this plasmid's Addgene catalogue record and pLannotate feature annotations shown in this document.]
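Description:
Sdk1-AP-His is a mammalian expression plasmid built on the pCMVi-SV40ori backbone for producing a secreted, tagged form of the mouse Sidekick 1 (Sdk1) ectodomain. It is propagated in E. coli as a high-copy plasmid through a ColE1/pUC-type origin and selected with ampicillin via the β-lactamase gene. The annotated sequence of about 12.5 kb also contains an f1 phage origin, along with short remnants of rop, bom and lacZα that appear to be backbone leftovers rather than functional parts. An SV40 enhancer/early promoter region is present as well. It contains the SV40 origin implied by the backbone name, which would allow episomal amplification in cells expressing large T antigen.

The expression cassette is driven by the human CMV immediate early enhancer and promoter followed by CMV intron A, an arrangement commonly used to boost transcript levels, and is terminated by an SV40 polyadenylation signal. The insert of roughly 5.9 kb encodes the extracellular region of Sdk1, cloned between NotI and SpeI sites, with its native signal peptide replaced by the CD33 signal peptide to direct secretion. It is fused at its C-terminus to human placental alkaline phosphatase and a 6X histidine tag supplied by the backbone. The His tag and the CD33 leader are stated in the catalogue record but are not individually annotated in the feature table.

Sdk1 is a homophilic adhesion molecule involved in lamina-specific synaptic connectivity in the retina. The AP fusion provides an enzymatic readout for detecting binding, and the His tag permits capture or purification. This fits the construct's origin in an extracellular biochemical screen for interactions between neuronal recognition proteins.
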