Addgene plasmid #72008: Sdk1-AP-His
Purpose: Expresses the extracellular region of the Sdk1 protein (endogenous signal peptide replaced with CD33 signal peptide), C-terminally fused to alkaline phosphatase + 6X histidine tag.
Depositing lab: Woj Wojtowicz. Depositing organization: University of California, Berkeley. Publication: An extracellular biochemical screen reveals that FLRTs and Unc5s mediate neuronal subtype recognition in the retina. Visser JJ, Cheng Y, Perry SC, Chastain AB, Parsa B, Masri SS, Ray TA, Kay JN, Wojtowicz WM. Elife. 2015 Dec 3;4. pii: e08149. doi: 10.7554/eLife.08149. PubMed 26633812.
Backbone
  Vector backbone: pCMVi-SV40ori
  Vector type: Mammalian Expression
Growth in bacteria
  Bacterial resistance: Ampicillin, 100 μg/mL
  Growth temperature: 37°C
  Growth strain: DH5alpha
  Copy number: High Copy
Gene/Insert
  Gene/Insert name: Sdk1 (alt names: Sidekick 1; NCBI gene ID 330222; Reference sequence NM_177879.5)
  Species: M. musculus (mouse)
  Insert size (bp): 5916
  Entrez Gene: Sdk1 (a.k.a. 5330440E10, 6720466O15Rik)
  Promoter: CMV
  Tag / fusion protein: AP-His (C terminal on backbone)
  Cloning method: Restriction Enzyme; 5′ cloning site NotI (not destroyed); 3′ cloning site SpeI (not destroyed)
  Sequencing primers: 5′ GTCAGAGGTAACTCCCGTTGC; 3′ GAGGTTCTTGGCGGCTGTC
Terms and licenses: Academic/Nonprofit Terms; Industry Terms: Not Available to Industry
How to cite: Sdk1-AP-His was a gift from Woj Wojtowicz (Addgene plasmid # 72008 ; http://n2t.net/addgene:72008 ; RRID:Addgene_72008)
