>Addgene plasmid #72008 | Sdk1-AP-His | addgene partial sequence | sequence record 135368 | pMRB101-F 5'-aagatgcaggcagctgagtt-3'
CGTTGCGGTGCTGTTAACGGTGGAGGGCAGTGTAGTCTGAGCAGTACTCGTTGCTGCCGCGCGCGCCACC
AGACATAATAGCTGACAGACTAACAGACTGTTCCTTTCCATGGGTCTTTTCTGCAGAAGCTTGAATTCGC
CACCATGCCCCTGCTGCTGCTGCTGCCCCTGCTGTGGGCCGGCGCGGCCGCTGGACCTGGAAGGCCTAGG
AGGAGCAGGACCGGTCACCACTGCGACCCCGAGTGCCCAGGGCTGCGCGCAGCGCCCAGGACCCCCGGGC
CGGGCGCGGGCCGGCGGGCGGCAAAGTTGAGGCCGGGCCGCGGGTGGTGGGCGCTGCTGTTGCTCCAGCT
GCACTTGCTGCGGGCGCTGGCGCAAGATGACGTTGCACCGTATTTCAAAACGGAGCCGGGCCTGCCACAG
ATCCACCTGGAAGGGAACCGCCTGGTGCTCACCTGCCTGGCTGAAGGGAGCTGGCCTCTGGAATTCAAGT
GGATACGGAACGACAGTGAGCTTACCACCTACAGCAGCGAATATAAGTATATCATCCCCTCTTTGCAGAA
GCTGGACGCCGGGTTTTACCGCTGCGTGGTGCGGAACAGGATGGGAGCTCTCTTGCAGAGAAAATCAGAA
ATTCAAGTAGCATATATGGGGAACTTCATGGATACAGACCAGAGGAAAACAGTTTCTCAAGGGCATGCGG
CACTTCTCAACTTACTGCCTATCGTCAGCTGCCCCCAACCTCAAGTGACGTGGTTTAGAGAAGGACACAA
GATTATTCCCAGCAGCAGAATAGCCATCACATTGGAGAATCAGCTGGTGATCCTTGCTACAACAGCGAGT
GATGCTGG
