>Addgene plasmid #72008 | Sdk1-AP-His | addgene partial sequence | sequence record 135628 | SV40pA-R 5'-GAAATTTGTGATGCTATTGC-3'
ATAAGATCTCTAGATTAATGGTGATGGTGATGATGACCCGGGTGCGCGGCGTCGGTGGTGCCGGCGGGGG
GCGCCAGGTCGCAGGCGGTGTAGGGCTCCAGGCAGGCGGCGAAGGCCATGACGTGCGCTATGAAGGTCTG
CTCCTGCACGCCGTGAACCAGGTGCGCCTGCGGGCCGCGCGCGAACACCGCCACGTCCTCGCCTGCGTGG
GTCTCTTCGTCCAGGGGCACTGCTGACTGCTGCCGATACTCGGGGCTCCCGCTCTCGCTCTCGGTAACAT
CCGGCCGGGCGCCGTCCTTGAGCACATAGCCTGGACCGTTTCCGTATAGGAGGACCGTGTAGGCCTTCCT
GTCCCGGGCCTTGCCAGGGGCCAGCCCGAAGATGGAGCTCCCTCGCAGGGGGTAGCCTCCGAAGGAGAAG
ACGTGGGAGTGGTCGGCAGTGACGAGGCTCAGCGTGTCCTCCTCGCTGGTGAGCTGGCCCGCCCTCTCAA
TGGCGTCGTCGAACATGATCGTCTCAGTCAGTGCCCGGTAAGCCCTGCTTTCATGATGACCATGGTCGAT
GCGACCACCCTCCACGAAGAGGAAGAAGCCGCGGGGGTTCCTGCTCAGCAGGCGCAGGGCAGCCTCTGTC
ATCTCCATCAGGGAGGGGTCCAGTGTGGAGTCTCGGTGGATCTCGTATTTCATGTCTCCAGGCTCAAAGA
GACCCATGAGATGGGTCACAGACGGGTCCAGG
